>Addgene plasmid #249273 | pCEFL PRKACA HA E128K | addgene full sequence | sequence record 497385 | Addgene NGS Result
CACGAGTGGGTTACATCGAACTGGATCTCAACAGCGGTAAGATCCTTGAGAGTTTTCGCCCCGAAGAACG
TTTTCCAATGATGAGCACTTTTAAAGTTCTGCTATGTGGCGCGGTATTATCCCGTATTGACGCCGGGCAA
GAGCAACTCGGTCGCCGCATACACTATTCTCAGAATGACTTGGTTGAGTACTCACCAGTCACAGAAAAGC
ATCTTACGGATGGCATGACAGTAAGAGAATTATGCAGTGCTGCCATAACCATGAGTGATAACACTGCGGC
CAACTTACTTCTGACAACGATCGGAGGACCGAAGGAGCTAACCGCTTTTTTGCACAACATGGGGGATCAT
GTAACTCGCCTTGATCGTTGGGAACCGGAGCTGAATGAAGCCATACCAAACGACGAGCGTGACACCACGA
TGCCTGTAGCAATGGCAACAACGTTGCGCAAACTATTAACTGGCGAACTACTTACTCTAGCTTCCCGGCA
ACAATTAATAGACTGGATGGAGGCGGATAAAGTTGCAGGACCACTTCTGCGCTCGGCCCTTCCGGCTGGC
TGGTTTATTGCTGATAAATCTGGAGCCGGTGAGCGTGGGTCTCGCGGTATCATTGCAGCACTGGGGCCAG
ATGGTAAGCCCTCCCGTATCGTAGTTATCTACACGACGGGGAGTCAGGCAACTATGGATGAACGAAATAG
ACAGATCGCTGAGATAGGTGCCTCACTGATTAAGCATTGGTAACTGTCAGACCAAGTTTACTCATATATA
CTTTAGATTGATTTAAAACTTCATTTTTAATTTAAAAGGATCTAGGTGAAGATCCTTTTTGATAATCTCA
TGACCAAAATCCCTTAACGTGAGTTTTCGTTCCACTGAGCGTCAGACCCCGTAGAAAAGATCAAAGGATC
TTCTTGAGATCCTTTTTTTCTGCGCGTAATCTGCTGCTTGCAAACAAAAAAACCACCGCTACCAGCGGTG
GTTTGTTTGCCGGATCAAGAGCTACCAACTCTTTTTCCGAAGGTAACTGGCTTCAGCAGAGCGCAGATAC
CAAATACTGTTCTTCTAGTGTAGCCGTAGTTAGGCCACCACTTCAAGAACTCTGTAGCACCGCCTACATA
CCTCGCTCTGCTAATCCTGTTACCAGTGGCTGCTGCCAGTGGCGATAAGTCGTGTCTTACCGGGTTGGAC
TCAAGACGATAGTTACCGGATAAGGCGCAGCGGTCGGGCTGAACGGGGGGTTCGTGCACACAGCCCAGCT
TGGAGCGAACGACCTACACCGAACTGAGATACCTACAGCGTGAGCTATGAGAAAGCGCCACGCTTCCCGA
AGGGAGAAAGGCGGACAGGTATCCGGTAAGCGGCAGGGTCGGAACAGGAGAGCGCACGAGGGAGCTTCCA
GGGGGAAACGCCTGGTATCTTTATAGTCCTGTCGGGTTTCGCCACCTCTGACTTGAGCGTCGATTTTTGT
GATGCTCGTCAGGGGGGCGGAGCCTATGGAAAAACGCCAGCAACGCGGCCTTTTTACGGTTCCTGGCCTT
TTGCTGGCCTTTTGCTCACATGTTCTTTCCTGCGTTATCCCCTGATTCTGTGGATAACCGTATTACCGCC
TTTGAGTGAGCTGATACCGCTCGCCGCAGCCGAACGACCGAGCGCAGCGAGTCAGTGAGCGAGGAAGCGG
AAGAGCGCCCAATACGCAAACCGCCTCTCCCCGCGCGTTGGCCGATTCATTAATGCAGCTGGCACGACAG
GTTTCCCGACTGGAAAGCGGGCAGTGAGCGCAACGCAATTAATGTGAGTTAGCTCACTCATTAGGCACCC
CAGGCTTTACACTTTATGCTTCCGGCTCGTATGTTGTGTGGAATTGTGAGCGGATAACAATTTCACACAG
GAAACAGCTATGACCATGATTACGCCAAGCTCTAGCTAGAGGTCGACGGTATACAGACATGATAAGATAC
ATTGATGAGTTTGGACAAACCACAACTAGAATGCAGTGAAAAAAATGCTTTATTTGTGAAATTTGTGATG
CTATTGCTTTATTTGTAACCATTATAAGCTGCAATAAACAAGTTGGGGTGGGCGAAGAACTCCAGCATGA
GATCCCCGCGCTGGAGGATCATCCAGCCGGCGTCCCGGAAAACGATTCCGAAGCCCAACCTTTCATAGAA
GGCGGCGGTGGAATCGAAATCTCGTGATGGCAGGTTGGGCGTCGCTTGGTCGGTCATTTCGAACCCCAGA
GTCCCGCTCAGAAGAACTCGTCAAGAAGGCGATAGAAGGCGATGCGCTGCGAATCGGGAGCGGCGATACC
GTAAAGCACGAGGAAGCGGTCAGCCCATTCGCCGCCAAGCTCTTCAGCAATATCACGGGTAGCCAACGCT
ATGTCCTGATAGCGGTCCGCCACACCCAGCCGGCCACAGTCGATGAATCCAGAAAAGCGGCCATTTTCCA
CCATGATATTCGGCAAGCAGGCATCGCCATGGGTCACGACGAGATCCTCGCCGTCGGGCATGCGCGCCTT
GAGCCTGGCGAACAGTTCGGCTGGCGCGAGCCCCTGATGCTCTTCGTCCAGATCATCCTGATCGACAAGA
CCGGCTTCCATCCGAGTACGTGCTCGCTCGATGCGATGTTTCGCTTGGTGGTCGAATGGGCAGGTAGCCG
GATCAAGCGTATGCAGCCGCCGCATTGCATCAGCCATGATGGATACTTTCTCGGCAGGAGCAAGGTGAGA
TGACAGGAGATCCTGCCCCGGCACTTCGCCCAATAGCAGCCAGTCCCTTCCCGCTTCAGTGACAACGTCG
AGCACAGCTGCGCAAGGAACGCCCGTCGTGGCCAGCCACGATAGCCGCGCTGCCTCGTCCTGCAGTTCAT
TCAGGGCACCGGACAGGTCGGTCTTGACAAAAAGAACCGGGCGCCCCTGCGCTGACAGCCGGAACACGGC
GGCATCAGAGCAGCCGATTGTCTGTTGTGCCCAGTCATAGCCGAATAGCCTCTCCACCCAAGCGGCCGGA
GAACCTGCGTGCAATCCATCTTGTTCAATCATGCGAAACGATCCTCATCCTGTCTCTTGATCAGATCCGA
AAATGGATATACAAGCTCCCGGGAGCTTTTTGCAAAAGCCTAGGCCTCCAAAAAAGCCTCCTCACTACTT
CTGGAATAGCTCAGAGGCAGAGGCGGCCTCGGCCTCTGCATAAATAAAAAAAATTAGTCAGCCATGGGGC
GGAGAATGGGCGGAACTGGGCGGAGTTAGGGGCGGGATGGGCGGAGTTAGGGGCGGGACTATGGTTGCTG
ACTAATTGAGATGCATGCTTTGCATACTTCTGCCTGCTGGGGAGCCTGGGGACTTTCCACACCTGGTTGC
TGACTAATTGAGATGCATGCTTTGCATACTTCTGCCTGCTGGGGAGCCTGGGGACTTTCCACACCCTAAC
TGACACACATTCCACAGAATTAATTCGCGTTAAATTTTTGTTAAATCAGCTCATTTTTTAACCAATAGGC
CGAAATCGGCAAAATCCCTTATAAATCAAAAGAATAGACCGAGATAGGGT
[37 nt withheld, positions 3551-3587]
AAAGAACGTGGACTCCAACGTCAAAGG
[49 nt withheld, positions 3615-3663]
T
[91 nt withheld, positions 3665-3755]
G
[124 nt withheld, positions 3757-3880]
GGGGATACCCCCTAGAGCCCCAGCTGGTTCTTTCCGCCTCAGAAGCCATAGAGCCCACCGCATCCCCAGC
ATGCCTGCTATTGTCTTCCCAATCCTCCCCCTTGCTGTCCTGCCCCACCCCACCCCCCAGAATAGAATGA
CACCTACTCAGACAATGCGATGCAATTTCCTCATTTTATTAGGAAAGGACAGTGGGAGTGGCACCTTCCA
GGGTCAAGGAAGGCACGGGGGAGGGGCAAACAACAGATGGCTGGCAACTAGAAGGCACAGTCGAGGCTGA
TCAGCGAGCTCTAGCATTTAGGTGACACTATAGAATAGGGCCCTCTAGAGGCCCTGGAGGCCGATATCTC
GAGTGCGGCCGCCTAGGCGTAATCTGGCACGTCGTATGGGTAGCTAGCAAACTCAGAAAACTCCTTGCCA
CACTTCTCATTGATGGAGACCCGGATTTCTTCTTCCTCATAGTCGTCAAAGTTACTCGTATCCCCAGGGC
CTTTAAACTTTGGTATGAAGGGAGCTTCCACCTTCCTCTGGTAGATGGCAATCCAGTCAGTTGTGGCAAA
CCACTTGTGGTTCTTGATATCGTTGACCCCATTCTTGAGGTTCCCAAAGCGCTTGGTGAGATCTACCTGC
AGGAGGTTCCGCAGCAGGTCCTTCAAGTCAGAGCTGAAGTGGGAAGGGAAGCGCACCTTCCCAGAGACGA
TCTTCTCATAGATCTGGATGGGCTGGTCTGCGAAGAAGGGCGGGTAGCCAGCGGCCATTTCATAGATAAG
AACCCCCAGGGCCCACCAGTCCACGGCCTTGTTGTAGCCTTTGCTCAGGATAATCTCAGGGGCCAGGTAC
TCAGGGGTGCCGCACAAGGTCCAAGTGCGGCCCTTCACGCGCTTGGCGAAACCGAAGTCTGTCACCTGAA
TGTAGCCCTGCTGGTCAATGAGCAGATTCTCCGGCTTCAGGTCCCTGTAGATGAGATCCAGCGAGTGCAG
ATACTCAAAGGTCAGGACGATCTGGGCCGCGTAGAAACGGGCATGGGGCTCACTGAACCTTCCGATCCGC
CGTAGGTGTGAGAACATCTTCCCGCCGGGCACGTACTCCATGACCATGTATAAGTTTGAGTTGTCCTTGA
AGGAGAACTCGAGTTTGACGAGGAACGGAAAGTTGACAGCTTGCAGGATGCGCTTTTCATTCAGGGTGTG
TTCGATCTGTTTCAGTTTCACCACCTTCTGTTTGTCGAGGATCTTCATGGCATAGTGGTTCCCGGTCTCC
TTGTGTTTCACCAGCATCACCCGCCCGAAGGAGCCCGTGCCGAGGGTCTTGATTCGTTCAAACTGATCCA
AGTGGGCTGTGTTCTGAGCGGGACTTTCCCATTTTTTAAGAAAATCTTCTTTGGCTTTGGCTAAGAATTC
TTTCACGCTCTCCTGCTCGCTGCCCTTCTTGGCGGCGGCGGCGTTGCCCATGGTGGCGGCGGATCCAGAT
CTGGTACCAAGCTTGATGGCCACAATGGCCGTTAACTGAGCTTCGCCAATTCCTCACGACACCTGAAATG
GAAGAAAAAAACTTTGAACCACTGTCTGAGGCTTGAGAATGAACCAAGATCCAAACTCAAAAAGGGCAAA
TTCCAAGGAGAATTACATCAAGTGCCAAGCTGGCCTAACTTCAGTCTCCACCCACTCAGTGTGGGGAAAC
TCCATCGCATAAAACCCCTCCCCCCAACCTAAAGACGACGTACTCCAAAAGCTCGAGAACTAATCGAGGT
GCCTGGACGGCGCCCGGTACTCCGTGGAGTCACATGAAGCGACGGCTGAGGACGGAAAGGCCCTTTTCCT
TTGTGTGGGTGACTCACCCGCCCGCTCTCCCGAGCGCCGCGTCCTCCATTTTGAGCTCCCTGCAGCAGGG
CCGGGAAGCGGCCATCTTTCCGCTCACGCAACTGGTGCCGACCGGGCCAGCCTTGCCGCCCAGGGCGGGG
CGATACACGGCGGCGCGAGGCCAGGCACCAGAGCAGGCCGGCCAGCTTGAGACTACCCCCGTCCGATTCT
CGGTGGCCGCGCTCGCAGGCCCCGCCTCGCCGAACATGTGCGCTGGGACGCACGGGCCCCGTCGCCGCCC
GCGGCCCCAAAAACCGAAATACCAGTGTGCAGATCGATCTTGGCCCGCATTTACAAGACTATCTTGCCAG
AAAAAAAGCGTCGCAGCAGGTCATCAAAAATTTTAAATGGCTAGAGACTTATCGAAAGCAGCGAGACAGG
CGCGAAGGTGCCACCAGATTCGCACGCGGCGGCCCCAGCGCCCAGGCCAGGCCTCAACTCAAGCACGAGG
CGAAGGGGCTCCTTAAGCGCAAGGCCTCGAACTCTCCCACCCACTTCCAACCCGAAGCTCGGGATCAAGA
ATCACGTACTGCAGCCAGGTGGAAGTAATTCAAGGCACGCAAGGGCCATAACCCGTAAAGAGGCCAGGCC
CGCGGGAACCACACACGGCACTTACCTGTGTTCTGGCGGCAAACCCGTTGCGAAAAAGAACGTTCACGGC
GACTACTGCACTTATATACGGTTCTCCCCCACCCTCGGGAAAAAGGCGGAGCCAGTACACGACATCACTT
TCCCAGTTTACCCCGCGCCACCTTCTCTAGGCACCGGTTCAATTGCCGACCCCTCCCCCCAACTTCTCGG
GGACTGTGGGCGATGTGCGCTCTGCCCACTGACGGGCACCGGAGCCAATTCCCACTCCTTTCAAGACCTA
GAAGGTCCATTAGCTGCAAAGATTCCTCTCTGTTTAAAACTTTATCCATCTTTGCAAAGCTCGAAGCAGC
GCAAAACGCCTAACCCTAAGCAGATTCTTCATGCAATTGTCGGTCAAGCCTTGCCTTGTTGTAGCTTAAA
TTTTGCTCGCGCACTACTCAGCGACCTCCAACACACAAGCAGGGAGCAGATACTGGCTTAACTATGCGGC
ATCAGAGCAGATTGTACTGAGAGTGCACCATAGGGGATCGGGAGATCGATCTCCCGATCCGTCGACGTCA
GGTGGCACTTTTCGGGGAAATGTGCGCGGAACCCCTATTTGTTTATTTTTCTAAATACATTCAAATATGT
ATCCGCTCATGAGACAATAACCCTGATAAATGCTTCAATAATATTGAAAAAGGAAGAGTATGAGTATTCA
ACATTTCCGTGTCGCCCTTATTCCCTTTTTTGCGGCATTTTGCCTTCCTGTTTTTGCTCACCCAGAAACG
CTGGTGAAAGTAAAAGATGCTGAAGATCAGTTGGGTG
Features (pLannotate 1.2.2; 22 found; start..end, strand, type, name):
    914..1502    +  rep_origin     ori: high-copy-number ColE1/pMB1/pBR322/pUC origin of replication
   1685..1777    +  CDS            lacI (fragment): lac repressor; lacI; The lac repressor binds to the lac operator to inhibit transcription in E. coli. This inhibition can be relieved by adding lactose or isopropyl-β-D-thiogalactopyranoside (IPTG).
   1790..1811    +  protein_bind   CAP binding site: CAP binding activates transcription in the presence of cAMP. E. coli catabolite activator protein
   1826..1856    +  promoter       lac promoter: promoter for the E. coli lac operon
   1864..1880    +  protein_bind   lac operator: The lac repressor binds to the lac operator to inhibit transcription in E. coli. This inhibition can be relieved by adding lactose or isopropyl-β-D-thiogalactopyranoside (IPTG). lac repressor encoded by lacI
   1953..2074    -  polyA_signal   SV40 poly(A) signal: SV40 polyadenylation signal
   2069..2227    -  CDS            ble (fragment): BLE_KLEPN - Experimental evidence at protein level: Swiss-Prot protein existence level 1. Binding protein with a strong affinity to the bleomycin family of antibiotics. Binds to CL990; an antimitotic-antibiotic compound. From Klebsiella pneumoniae.
   2251..3042    -  CDS            neo: KKA2_KLEPN - Also known as kan, nptII. Experimental evidence at protein level: Swiss-Prot protein existence level 1. Resistance to kanamycin, neomycin, paromomycin, ribostamycin, butirosin and gentamicin B. From Klebsiella pneumoniae.
   3109..3438    -  promoter       SV40 promoter: SV40 enhancer and early promoter
   3452..3880    -  rep_origin     f1 ori (sequence partly withheld): f1 bacteriophage origin of replication; arrow indicates direction of (+) strand synthesis
   3901..3922    -  promoter       SV40 promoter (fragment): SV40 enhancer and early promoter
   3926..4150    -  polyA_signal   bGH poly(A) signal: bovine growth hormone polyadenylation signal
   4176..4194    +  promoter       SP6 promoter: promoter for bacteriophage SP6 RNA polymerase
   4247..4272    -  CDS            HA (fragment): HA (human influenza hemagglutinin) epitope tag
   4279..5331    -  CDS            PRKACA: KAPCA_HUMAN - Also known as PKACA. Experimental evidence at protein level: Swiss-Prot protein existence level 1. [Isoform 2]: Phosphorylates and activates ABL1 in sperm flagellum to promote spermatozoa capacitation. From Homo sapiens (Human).
   5413..5616    -  intron         EF-1α intron A: truncated intron upstream of the start codon of human EF-1α
   6246..6355    -  intron         EF-1α intron A (fragment): intron upstream of the start codon of human EF-1α
   6356..6567    -  promoter       EF-1α core promoter: core promoter for human elongation factor EF-1α
   6593..6659    -  CDS            small t antigen (fragment): SV40 (simian virus 40) small t antigen
   6800..6852    +  misc_feature   bom (fragment): basis of mobility region from pBR322
   6915..7019    +  promoter       AmpR promoter: bla
   7020..743     +  CDS            AmpR (across the origin): β-lactamase; bla; confers resistance to ampicillin, carbenicillin, and related antibiotics
