[The description below was written by a language model from this plasmid's Addgene catalogue record and pLannotate feature annotations shown in this document.]
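Description:
pCEFL PRKACA HA E128K is a 7.1 kb mammalian expression plasmid built on the pCEFL backbone. It drives expression of a mutant catalytic alpha subunit of human protein kinase A. In bacteria it is maintained as a high-copy plasmid through a ColE1/pUC-type origin and selected with ampicillin via the β-lactamase gene. An f1 phage origin is also present, along with remnants of lac regulatory sequence carried over from the parent vector. For selection in mammalian cells, an SV40 enhancer/early promoter drives the neomycin phosphotransferase gene, terminated by an SV40 polyadenylation signal, which allows G418 selection of stable transfectants.

The payload is a codon-optimized human PRKACA coding sequence carrying the E128K substitution and fused at its C terminus to an HA epitope tag for detection by immunoblotting or immunostaining. It was inserted between BamHI and NotI sites, both of which are retained. Transcription comes from the human EF-1α core promoter together with portions of EF-1α intron A, an arrangement that generally gives strong constitutive expression in many mammalian cell types. The transcript ends at a bovine growth hormone polyadenylation signal. An SP6 promoter lies downstream of the insert, facing back toward it, and serves as a sequencing primer site.

The stated purpose line calls the mutant "T128K", whereas the plasmid name, mutation field and insert description all give E128K, so the former appears to be a typographical slip. The record does not say how the substitution affects the kinase. The associated study examines crosstalk between Gαs and Hedgehog signaling in Hedgehog-dependent tumors, which suggests the construct was used to express this PKA variant in mammalian cells in that context.
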