Addgene plasmid #249273: pCEFL PRKACA HA E128K
Purpose: Expression of PKA T128K mutant (PRKACAE128K)
Depositing lab: Ramiro Iglesias-Bartolome. Depositing organization: National Cancer Institute (NCI). Publication: Dissection of Galphas and Hedgehog Signaling Crosstalk Reveals Therapeutic Opportunities to Target Hedgehog-Dependent Tumors. Krantz S, Bell BA, Lund K, Salinas Parra N, Ng Y, De Oliveira Rosa N, Mukhopadhyay S, St Croix B, Sarin KY, Weigert R, Raimondi F, Iglesias-Bartolome R. Cancer Res. 2025 Dec 29. doi: 10.1158/0008-5472.CAN-25-1109. PubMed 41460725.
Backbone
  Vector backbone: pCEFL
  Backbone manufacturer: Addgene #38121
  Vector type: Mammalian Expression
  Selectable markers: Neomycin (select with G418)
Growth in bacteria
  Bacterial resistance: Ampicillin, 100 μg/mL
  Growth temperature: 37°C
  Growth strain: DH5alpha
  Copy number: High Copy
Gene/Insert
  Gene/Insert name: PRKACA (alt name: Protein kinase A (PKA), codon optimized, E128K mutation, HA tag)
  Species: H. sapiens (human)
  Mutation: E128K
  GenBank ID: NM_002730
  Entrez Gene: PRKACA (a.k.a. CAFD1, PKACA, PPNAD4)
  Promoter: EF-1
  Tag / fusion protein: HA (C terminal on insert)
  Cloning method: Restriction Enzyme; 5′ cloning site BamH1 (not destroyed); 3′ cloning site Not1 (not destroyed)
  Sequencing primers: 5′ TTCTTCCATTTCAGGTGTCG; 3′ SP6
Terms and licenses: Academic/Nonprofit Terms; Industry Terms: Not Available to Industry
Depositor comments: Please visit https://www.biorxiv.org/content/10.1101/2025.02.21.639530v1 for bioRxiv preprint
How to cite: pCEFL PRKACA HA E128K was a gift from Ramiro Iglesias-Bartolome (Addgene plasmid # 249273 ; http://n2t.net/addgene:249273 ; RRID:Addgene_249273)
